Addgene plasmid #29415: pLenti6-DJ1-V5-E18D
Depositing lab: Mark Cookson. Depositing organization: National Institute on Aging (NIA).
Backbone
  Vector backbone: pLenti6/V5-DEST
  Backbone manufacturer: Invitrogen
  Backbone size w/o insert (bp): 9000
  Vector type: Mammalian Expression, Lentiviral
Growth in bacteria
  Bacterial resistance: Ampicillin, 100 μg/mL
  Growth temperature: 37°C
  Growth strain: Stbl3
  Copy number: High Copy
Gene/Insert
  Gene/Insert name: DJ1
  Species: H. sapiens (human)
  Mutation: Glu18Asp
  GenBank ID: AF021819
  Entrez Gene: PARK7 (a.k.a. DJ-1, DJ1, GATD2, HEL-S-67p)
  Tag / fusion protein: V5 (C terminal on backbone)
  Cloning method: Gateway Cloning
  Sequencing primers: 5′ CMV-Fwd
Terms and licenses: Academic/Nonprofit Terms; Industry Terms: Not Available to Industry
How to cite: pLenti6-DJ1-V5-E18D was a gift from Mark Cookson (Addgene plasmid # 29415 ; http://n2t.net/addgene:29415 ; RRID:Addgene_29415)
