[The description below was written by a language model from this plasmid's Addgene catalogue record.]
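Description:
pLenti6-DJ1-V5-E18D is a lentiviral mammalian expression plasmid built on the commercial pLenti6/V5-DEST Gateway destination backbone, listed at roughly 9 kb without insert. It is propagated in bacteria as a high-copy plasmid under ampicillin selection. The recommended host is a recombination-deficient strain, the usual choice for lentiviral vectors because their repeated long terminal repeat sequences can rearrange. No feature table accompanies the record, so individual elements such as the LTRs, the packaging signal and any mammalian selection marker are not itemised. The listed CMV forward sequencing primer suggests that the insert lies downstream of a CMV promoter, although the promoter is not named explicitly.

The insert is human DJ1, the product of the PARK7 gene (also known as DJ-1), introduced by Gateway recombination. It carries a point mutation that changes glutamate 18 to aspartate. The coding sequence is fused at its C terminus to a V5 epitope tag supplied by the backbone, which allows the expressed protein to be detected or immunoprecipitated with anti-V5 antibodies and distinguished from endogenous DJ-1.

The plasmid can serve as a transfer vector, packaged into lentiviral particles for stable delivery into dividing or non-dividing mammalian cells, or it can be transfected directly for transient expression. The record does not state a specific experimental purpose. A conservative substitution at a single residue in a tagged expression construct is typical of structure–function studies that compare mutant and wild-type forms of a protein. PARK7 is a gene associated with inherited forms of Parkinson's disease.
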