>Addgene plasmid #29415 | pLenti6-DJ1-V5-E18D | addgene partial sequence | sequence record 34780 | 29415 with pBABE-3
GCGTAGAATCGAGACCGAGGAGAGGGTTAGGGATAGGCTTACCTTCGAACCGCGGGCCCTCTAGACTCGA
GCGGCCGCCACTGTGCTGGATATCAACCACTTTGTACAAGAAAGCTGGGTCGAATTCGCCCTTCTTGTCT
TTAAGAACAAGTGGAGCCTTCACTTGAGCCGCCACCTCCTTGCCATTCAGGGCTTCAACAATTGCAAGCG
CAAACTCGAAGCTGGTCCCAGGCCCCCGGCTTGTAAGAATCAGGCCGTCTTTTTCCACACGATTCTCAGA
GTAGGTGTAATGACCTCCATTCATCATTTTGTCTTTAGCAAGAGGGTGTGTTGTAACTTTACTTCCAAAA
CCTATTTCATGAGCCAACAGAGCAGTAGGACCTGCACAGATGGCGGCTATCAGGCCCTTCCGGTTTTCCT
GCTCCTTCAGTATCTCCTTCACAGCAGCAGACTCAGATAAATTCTGTGCGCCCAGATTACCTCCTGGTAG
AACCACCACATCATATGGTCCCTCTTTTTTTGCATCTTCAAGGCTGGCATCAGGACAAATGACCACATCA
CGGCTACACTGTACTGGGTCTTTTCCAGCCAGGCCTGCAACGGTGACCTTAATCCCAGCTCGCCTCATGA
CATCTACAGGGATGACCGTGTCCATTTCCTCTGCTCCTTTAGCCAGGATGACCA
