>Addgene plasmid #29415 | pLenti6-DJ1-V5-E18D | addgene partial sequence | sequence record 34781 | 29415 with pBABE-3
GAATCGAGACCGAGGAGAGGGTTAGGGATAGGCTTACCTTCGAACCGCGGGCCCTCTAGACTCGAGCGGC
CGCCACTGTGCTGGATATCAACCACTTTGTACAAGAAAGCTGGGTCGAATTCGCCCTTCTTGTCTTTAAG
AACAAGTGGAGCCTTCACTTGAGCCGCCACCTCCTTGCCATTCAGGGCTTCAACAATTGCAAGCGCAAAC
TCGAAGCTGGTCCCAGGCCCCCGGCTTGTAAGAATCAGGCCGTCTTTTTCCACACGATTCTCAGAGTAGG
TGTAATGACCTCCATTCATCATTTTGTCTTTAGCAAGAGGGTGTGTTGTAACTTTACTTCCAAAACCTAT
TTCATGAGCCAACAGAGCAGTAGGACCTGCACAGATGGCGGCTATCAGGCCCTTCCGGTTTTCCTGCTCC
TTCAGTATCTCCTTCACAGCAGCAGACTCAGATAAATTCTGTGCGCCCAGATTACCTCCTGGTAGAACCA
CCACATCATATGGTCCCTCTTTTTTTGCATCTTCAAGGCTGGCATCAGGACAAATGACCACATCACGGCT
ACACTGTACTGGGTCTTTTCCAGCCAAGGCC
