>Addgene plasmid #29415 | pLenti6-DJ1-V5-E18D | addgene partial sequence | sequence record 34782 | 29415 with CAT-R
GCACACCGTGGAAACGGATGAAGGCACGAACCCAGTGGACATAAGCCTGTTCGGTTCGTAAGCTGTAATG
CAAGTAGCGTATGCGCTCACGCAACTGGTCCAGAACCTTGACCGAACGCAGCGGTGGTAACGGCGCAGTG
GCGGTTTTCATGGCTTGTTATGACTGTTTTTTTGGGGTACAGTCTATGCCTCGGGCATCCAAGCAGCAAG
CGCGTTACGCCGTGGGTCGATGTTTGATGTTATGGAGCAGCAACGATGTTACGCAGCAGGGCAGTCGCCC
TAAAACAAAGTTAAACATTATGAGGGAAGCGGTGATCGCCGAAGTATCGACTCAACTATCAGAGGTAGTT
GGCGTCATCGAGCGCCATCTCGAACCGACGTTGCTGGCCGTACATTTGTACGGCTCCGCAGTGGATGGCG
GCCTGAAGCCACACAGTGATATTGATTTGCTGGTTACGGTGACCGTAAGGCTTGATGAAACAACGCGGCG
AGCTTTGATCAACGACCTTTTGGAAACTTCGGCTTCCCCTGGAGAGAGCGAGATTCTCCGCGCTGTAGAA
GTCACCATTGTTGTGCACGACGACATCATTCCGTGGCGTTATCCAGCTAAGCGCGAACTGCAATTTGGAG
AATGGCAGCGCAATGACATTCTTGCAGGTATCTTCGAGCCAGCCACGATCGACATTGATCTGGCTATCTT
GCTGACAAAAGCAAGAGAACATAGCGTTGCCTTGGTAGGTCCAGCGGCGGA
