>Addgene plasmid #29415 | pLenti6-DJ1-V5-E18D | addgene partial sequence | sequence record 34783 | 29415 with CMV-F
GACACCGACTCTAGAGGATCCACTAGTCCAGTGTGGTGGAATTCTGCAGATATCAACAAGTTTGTACAAA
AAAGCAGGCTCCGAATTCGCCCTTATGGCTTCCAAAAGAGCTCTGGTCATCCTGGCTAAAGGAGCAGAGG
AAATGGACACGGTCATCCCTGTAGATGTCATGAGGCGAGCTGGGATTAAGGTCACCGTTGCAGGCCTGGC
TGGAAAAGACCCAGTACAGTGTAGCCGTGATGTGGTCATTTGTCCTGATGCCAGCCTTGAAGATGCAAAA
AAAGAGGGACCATATGATGTGGTGGTTCTACCAGGAGGTAATCTGGGCGCACAGAATTTATCTGAGTCTG
CTGCTGTGAAGGAGATACTGAAGGAGCAGGAAAACCGGAAGGGCCTGATAGCCGCCATCTGTGCAGGTCC
TACTGCTCTGTTGGCTCATGAAATAGGTTTTGGAAGTAAAGTTACAACACACCCTCTTGCTAAAGACAAA
ATGATGAATGGAGGTCATTACACCTACTCTGAGAATCGTGTGGAAAAAGACGGCCTGATTCTTACAAGCC
GGGGGCCTGGGACCAGCTTCGAGTTTGCGCTTGCAATTGTTGAAGCCCTGAATGGCA
